Addgene plasmid #53822: SYNJ1-170_pCSdest
Depositing lab: Roger Reeves. Depositing organization: Johns Hopkins University and School of Medicine. Publication: Survey of Human Chromosome 21 Gene Expression Effects on Early Development in Danio rerio. Edie S, Zaghloul NA, Leitch CC, Klinedinst DK, Lebron J, Thole JF, McCallion AS, Katsanis N, Reeves RH. G3 (Bethesda). 2018 Jul 2;8(7):2215-2223. doi: 10.1534/g3.118.200144. PubMed 29760202.
Backbone
  Vector backbone: pCSDest
  Backbone manufacturer: Lawson Lab (Addgene Plasmid 22423)
  Backbone size w/o insert (bp): 4095
  Vector type: Mammalian Expression
Growth in bacteria
  Bacterial resistance: Ampicillin, 100 μg/mL
  Growth temperature: 37°C
  Growth strain: DH10B
  Copy number: High Copy
Gene/Insert
  Gene/Insert name: SYNJ1-170
  Species: H. sapiens (human)
  Insert size (bp): 7075
  Entrez Gene: SYNJ1 (a.k.a. DEE53, EIEE53, INPP5G, PARK20)
  Promoter: SP6 and CMV
  Cloning method: Gateway Cloning
  Sequencing primers: 5′ CMV-F; 3′ EBV-Rev
Terms and licenses: Academic/Nonprofit Terms; Industry Terms
How to cite: SYNJ1-170_pCSdest was a gift from Roger Reeves (Addgene plasmid # 53822 ; http://n2t.net/addgene:53822 ; RRID:Addgene_53822)
