[The description below was written by a language model from this plasmid's Addgene catalogue record.]
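Description:
SYNJ1-170_pCSdest is a mammalian expression plasmid made by Gateway recombination of a human SYNJ1 insert into the pCSDest destination vector, a CS2-type backbone of about 4.1 kb. The insert is recorded as roughly 7.1 kb, which makes it considerably larger than the backbone itself. The "170" in the name most likely refers to the 170 kDa synaptojanin 1 isoform, although the record does not say so explicitly. SYNJ1 encodes a phosphoinositide phosphatase, and its aliases in the record (PARK20, DEE53/EIEE53) reflect links to early-onset parkinsonism and epileptic encephalopathy. The plasmid is maintained in E. coli as a high-copy construct under ampicillin selection. No feature table is supplied, so the origin of replication, the polyadenylation signal and any tags cannot be confirmed from the record.

Two promoters are listed upstream of the insert, CMV and SP6, and they serve different purposes. CMV drives constitutive transcription after transfection into vertebrate cells or injection of the DNA. SP6 is a bacteriophage promoter that allows in vitro synthesis of mRNA from the same template. This dual arrangement suits embryo work, where synthetic mRNA is microinjected to overexpress a protein during early development. The associated publication surveyed the effects of expressing human chromosome 21 genes on early zebrafish (Danio rerio) development. This clone therefore appears to be one member of a set of chromosome 21 gene expression constructs, built to test the developmental consequences of elevated gene dosage of the kind relevant to trisomy 21.
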