>Addgene plasmid #53822 | SYNJ1-170_pCSdest | addgene partial sequence | sequence record 154518 | CMV-F 5'-CGCAAATGGGCGGTAGGCGTG-3'
ACCGCCATTCTGCCTGGGGACGTCGGAGCAAGCTTGATTTAGGTGACACTATAGAATACAAGCTACTTGT
TCTTTTTGCAGGATCCCATCGATTCGAATTCAAGGATCACAAGTTTGTACAAAAAAGCAGGCTCCGCGGC
CGCCCCCTTCACCATGGCGTTCAGTAAAGGATTTCGAATCTACCACAAATTGGATCCCCCACCTTTCAGC
CTCATAGTGGAAACTAGGCATAAGGAAGAATGTCTCATGTTCGAGTCTGGGGCTGTCGCTGTGCTCTCAT
CTGCAGAAAAAGAGGCAATCAAGGGTACATACTCCAAAGTACTGGATGCATATGGACTCTTAGGTGTTCT
GCGGTTAAATCTTGGTGATACTATGTTACATTATCTGGTCCTAGTCACTGGATGTATGTCTGTTGGAAAA
ATTCAAGAATCTGAAGTTTTCCGAGTTACTTCCACTGAGTTTATATCACTGCGAATCGATTCTTCAGATG
AGGATCGCATTTCAGAAGTGCGGAAAGTTTTGAATTCAGGAAACTTTTATTTTGCATGGTCTGCATCTGG
CATCAGTTTAGATTTGAGTCTTAATGCGCATCGTAGCATGCAAGAACAGACAACTGATAATAGATTTTTC
TGGAATCAGTCTTTGCATTTGCATCTCAAACACTATGGCGTGAATTGTGATGACTGGTTATTACGTCTTA
TGTGTGGAGGAGTAGAAATCAGAACAATTTATGCTGCTCATAAACAGGCGAAGGCTTGCCTCATTTCAAG
ATTAAGCTGTGAACGAGCTGGGACCAGGTTTAATGTCCGGG
