>Addgene plasmid #53822 | SYNJ1-170_pCSdest | addgene partial sequence | sequence record 154520 | EBV-rev 5'-GTGGTTTGTCCAAACTCATC-3'
ATCGACTCACTATAGTTCTAGAGGCTCGAGAGGATCACCACTTTGTACAAGAAAGCTGGGTCGGCGCGCC
CACCCTTGCGTTATCTTTCTGTAAAGTCCAGTGTGGGTGAAGCCTTAGAGGCCAAGGTCGTGAAAGGATC
TACTGGAGGGCTGGTGCCGGGCGGGAGCAGAGGGACAGGAGGTGGAGGAGGTCTTCTTGACGGCAACACA
CAGAAGGAGACATTTGTACCTTTATTCCAGTCATCATTCAATGTCAGGTTGGAGCCAGAAAATGAACTTG
GCTGATTACCCAGTAAGTCTGAACAAGCTGACTTTGACTTCCCTTTCACACCAAAATCCTCTTCTTCCTC
GAAGGTTACCCATCCTTTCGGGTTGCTAATTTTTAATGTAGACTGGCCCTGTAGATCAAAACTGTCCTTA
AAGCCATCAAGTGAAGATGAAGCCCTGCTTTTGTTATGACCAAGAGGCTGCAGAGAAGGGAAAGGACTGA
TAGTAACGGGCTCTTCTTTGGAGAACCATGAAGTTGCCTCTGATTCTTCAGACTTGGCTCTAAATGGGTT
TCCAGGAGCAGCAGTCCTGTCACTGAAAGGATTTGTCCTGGTCAAGCCAGTAATAAATGGGTTTGGAGAA
CTTCGCATATTTTCCTGGGATTGACTCCGAGCTGGAATTGGAGGCATTGTTGGCATGCAACTTACAGAAC
TCAAAGTATTAACATTACTTTGCGTTGCAGAAGGCAACTGAATCAACCTCTTTGGGTCTGGG
